>Addgene plasmid #179247 | pJH1897 | addgene full sequence | sequence record 355460 | Addgene NGS Result
AAACATGATCTTACTAACTAACTATTCTCATTTAAATTTTCAGAGCTTAAAAATGGCTGAAATCACTCAC
AACGATGGATACGCTAACAACTTGGAAATGAAATAAGCTTGGGCTGCAGCATGCGGCCGCATTCTTGGAA
TTTCGCGTTTTCCATTTTCCGTTGTTTTTTCATTTTATAAAAGTTTCAGCACCTACATTTTTCAATATTT
CTTCAATGGAGAATAAATCAGTTGAATCAGTTGAAAAACAAAGTCAGAGCTGTGGAAGTCGAAATTTAAG
AGCTTTTTTTTTAATTTTTTATAGTTGTTGTAAAGCTTATTAGTATACCGCACCTACTGTTAATATGAAC
CATCAAATGTTACTCTTCCTTTTTCATTAAAAAAAACTTTCAGTTTGCCCCGCCGGTGCGATTCCTTATA
AGATGCCACAAGTTTTGTTATGCGACCCGACAATTGTTAATATCCGTCCATACGACTATAAGGTTTGGTT
TTATTCGCATTTTATTGTTTTGTTTTTGGATCAACTCTATCAAAAAAACAATATTCGTTCATGATACTAA
TGACTAATGAGTTTTCAGTGCGTTGAAGCAGCAAACGGACAATATCTTCCTGCCGATGGCCGATCTCTTT
GCTGCAAGACCACCACTCTGTACTCGTTTGCCTCGGTTTTTGGAGAGGCTAAAATAAGCCCTCGGCTAGT
GCCAAATCCCCCTCTTTCAGCGATCGAATATGTGCGTCGGTATTTTTTGTTCCTCTTATTTTTTGTCTTA
GACATCAACGCCGCCGCCGTAAAACAGAAGACATGTTTCCGTACTTCCAGGTCACTTTGAACGTTCACAC
ATCCGCCAAAGAGCACTCACCGGAAATTAGAACTGGAGATCATTTTGTGCTGACACCATACAAACTCTAC
GAGCCGGCATATTTGAAAAAAATCAAACTGTTCACAGACTTTGGTCATGGCTCATTTGTGCATGTTATAC
TTTTTGGTAAATCTATTGAACATGTTCGGAGTGTTCATGCGAGCGTAACTAAGTTTTGAGAAAAAAAGAA
TGAGAGAATAACTAGGGCTTTTGTCTTTTTTTGTGAATATCTGGTTATGTTTGAAGATCCAATGTCAACA
ACTGAAACAATGCAACTTTATTATGACCGACCAACATCCAATGGGAAAACTATCAATTTAGATGAGCCAA
TTCCAGACGGAGGTTTCAATAATTAAAAAAAAATTAAGAATAATCAAATAACATGCGCTTTTCAGGATTC
ATTTCTAAGAAAATATTCAATGCGGCTCCAATTACACAAATAGAAAACCCATCACGTCCGGGTCCAATAA
AAGAATGTGAGAACTTTCTTCTTGAAAAATGAACATATTGAATTGCACCAAACGCAAACAAGAAACTCTA
AATTTCAGATCGAAAATTGTGGATTGTGCTCATTTTCAAGACCACAAGCCCGTTTGGTCGAGTTTATATT
CTTTCCACCAAGGATTTGCACAGCAAGTATAGATCAGTCACCGATTTTTTGAAATCCGACACAGGAAACA
TGCTAGGAACTCCTGTGGCTGGAACTTATTTTTATGTGAGTTTTGTTTTGAACCCTCAACTATAAAATTG
TCGGCCCGTTTTGTTTTCAGCTCACCACCGACTGATTTTCATTTCAAAATTAATGCAGATTTCTACGTGT
TCTTTTTCAAATAAATTTATATATTTTTTGTTCTCTCACAAAATAAATAATTTCGAGAGTTAAGTGATCA
TTCTCAGACATATTCTATAATTGTCCGTCAGGAAACAGATAGAGGAACCTTTGATAAATAAATTATAAAA
GGCCGACAGGGAAATGCTTCTCCCTCGACTCTGTTAGAAGCGAAGAGGCAATTTTTAAAAATTTCCCATT
TTTATGCGTTTTTCTGATTTCCAAAGTCACGCATCATTTACCAACCGCAACGATTCATAAGGACGTAATG
TTGATTTTCTGGACGATTTTTATATAGTTTTGATGTGAAATTCGCTTTATTTGTCTGAAAGTGGAACAGA
TTTAGTGTGGATTTAACCGAAAAATGCAGATCTTTTAAAAATTTAAACCAGTGTTTTGTTGCCTTATTTG
CGAAAAAAAATTGTGATATTTCGAGTATTGCTGCAATTTGATTAGTAAAATGTTAGGATATAAGTATTTA
AAAAGTATAATTGGTTGAATTTTCTTTTTCATCACCGACTTCCAAAAATATAGAGATACTGAGTTTTCAC
CATTTTTTGAATGTAAATAAAAACATTTTGAACACTTGTGCTGGGATTCAATCCAAATACATTCACTGTC
ATTTAATATTATTATATATCAAAATAAAACGCATAACTTTTTCTGTTTTTTTTTAAATTTTTTCAAAATG
TAGGTTTGGTAAGTTAAGGTAAGGTTAGGCAATGTAGGTAAACACGAGATGATACTCCACGTTGAAAATT
GTTTTCATAAATACAGTTTAGATTGAACTGAAGGATTTTATCGTCTAATAGAATATAATTTTTTAGTTCA
AGATTTAGGATTTGTTTTCACTTTTTTTTAGATTCAAGACATATATCTCGCAAAATGAGTTTTGTCTTTG
AGCCATCTTGTCATCATAGCACATTGAATTTTGTTGTTCGCAAGACGGAATATATGTTCCCAGCTGCAAA
TTTTGTGTCGGATATTTCTTCTTTAGCGAAAGGCGTTAAAAACCAAAAATAGTCGAAGCGTTTGATATGT
GTCCCGTTGGTTTTTCGTGTCCATCTATTCTGTTTCGAGTACACATGTTGCGACGCGGCACTGATGAAAA
AGTGAAAGAGCTAGTGTCACACACAAACACTAAGTATGCTCATGTGAGTGTGTAGATATGTGTAGATGTA
TGTCCTGAAGGAATAAAAAGACTTTTTGAAGCTACATTTTTAAACAAAAAAAGACAGAAACATGAAGCAC
AACTCTCTATTCTGTCGAACGGCGTGTGCAACTCACGCACACCCAAAAATATGAAATATAACATTCGCAC
CAACAAAGCGCGAATATCAATGAATCTCGAGGGAACGATGGCTGCCTGCCGGCGCGTGTTGCTCTTCTGT
CATTGGGATAACTGGCGGGTCTGTTGGGTCCGTCCTTTAGACCATTTGACTACACTGCCCTGCATATGTG
TGAAACGTCGTCGTTGCTGTTGGGAGCTGTCTGTGTGTATGTGTGTGTGTGTGAGTATGGAGCAGTAAAA
AGCTGCCGATACGAGAAGCGTCGCCCCGGACGGACGGCGATGGCGCATCGCCAAATGTGTCATTTTAGTT
GTCTTCACGAACCAGAGGGCCCACGACGGACGGGCGGCCACGCCCACCTCAACCAGAATATCCTTCCTTC
TCCCACCCACCCTTGCGGACGCGCGGATGCGCTGAACAAAAAGGCGACGAAGAAGAAGAAGAAGAAGCTG
AACGAAGAAAAAAGCATCAAAAGAAGTGAAGCGGCTCTACCACCCCGACCACCTTCCTCCACAGGAAGGA
CGCCGTTTTCATCCCGGGATTGGCCAAAGGACCCAAAGGTATGTTTCGAATGATACTAACATAACATAGA
ACATTTTCAGGAGGACCCTTGGCTAGCGTCGACGGATCCGGATGAGTATGCTATTGTATTATTTCGCGAG
TGCTGTGAAGTCAATACAGTTTCACGTCGATGATGACATTATTGACAAGCTTAACTACTATTACACCACA
GCCATTATCACAGTGTTCGCGATTCTCGTCTCTGCTAAACAGTATGTCGGTTTTCCAATCCAATGTTGGG
TACCTGCGACGTTCACCGAGCCCATGGAGCAGTACACGGAAAACTATTGTTGGGTTCAAAACACCTACTT
TCTCCCTTTACACGACTACATTCCACATAACTATGCAGAACGTGAAAATCGACAAATCGGGTATTATCAA
TGGGTTCCGTTTGTGTTAGCTCTTGAAGCTCTTCTTTTCTATGTGCCGACTATTGTATGGAGACTGCTCA
GCTGGCAATCAGGAATTCATGTGCAGTCTCTGGTTCAAATGGCTTGTGACTCCAGATTGTTGGATTTGGA
ATCGAGGAACAGAGCGTTGCAAACCATCGCAACAAATGTAGAAGAAGCGCTACACGTGAAACATCAAGTG
ATGTCCGGAAATCGTCTGAAACTGCTCAACTTGATTATTTGCACACGATCTTCCGGTGCTGCTGTCACGT
TCCTCTATATCTCTGTCAAAATTCTGTACACCGTGAACATCGTCGGCCAAATCTTTCTACTGAACACGTT
TCTCGGTAACCGTAGCAAATGGTACGGACTGCAAGTTCTCAACGACTTGATGAACGGACGAGAATGGGAG
GAGTCTGGTCATTTTCCACGTGTAACGTTATGTGACTTTGAAGTAAAAGTACTGGGAAACGTGCACCGAC
ATACAGTACAATGTGTACTTATGATTAACATGTTCAACGAGAAGATCTTTCTGTTCTTGTGGTTCTGGTA
CTTCCTTCTTGCCGGTGCTACTTTGTGCTCGCTTTTCTACTGGATCTACATTTCAGTGGTGCCAAGCAGG
CAGCTCAACTTTGTTGGAAAGTATCTGACTGGAATCGAGGGATATAAAATGGTGGATTCGCAATCACTAC
GACGTTTTGTATTTCACTTTTTAAGACAGGATGGTGTTTTCCTACTTCGTATGGTTGCAACTCACGCCGG
AGAACTACCCTGTTACGAGCTTGCGAAAACGTTATGGAACAACTACTGTGACAATAAAGAAGGAAAAATG
CACGACGTGTGAGGATCCCCGAGATCTTCAGCGCTCAGCATTCGTAGAATTGTAAGTTTAAACTTTCTCA
TACTAACTAACGCGCTCTATTTAAATTTTCAGAATTCGCTGTCTCATCCTACTTTCACCTAGTTAACTGC
TTGTCTTAAAATCTATGCTTCTCTTTAGTATCTAAAATTTTCCTAGAAGCTTACAAGTATATAAATGGTC
TCTTCTCAATAAAGGTTGTATATTTATTCATCTTATTGAATCTGCCATTTCCTCGTTTTTGCGAGTTTAT
ATACCTTCCAATTTTCTTTCTATTGTATTTTCAACTTCTAATTTTAATTCAGGGAAACTGCTTCAACGCA
TCGGTACCCTATGGTCTCAAAGGGTGAAGAAGATAACATGGCAATTATTAAAGAGTTTATGCGTTTCAAG
GTGCATATGGAGGGATCTGTCAATGGGCATGAGTTTGAAATTGAAGGTGAAGGAGAAGGCCGACCATATG
AGGGAACACAAACCGCAAAACTAAAGGTAAGTTTAAACATATATATACTAACTAACCCTGATTATTTAAA
TTTTCAGGTAACTAAAGGCGGACCATTACCATTCGCCTGGGACATCCTCTCTCCACAGTTCATGTATGGA
AGTAAAGCTTATGTTAAACATCCGGCAGATATACCAGATTATTTGAAACTTTCATTCCCGGAGGGTTTTA
AGTGGGAACGCGTAATGAATTTTGAAGACGGAGGAGTTGTTACAGTGACGCAAGACTCAAGGTAAGTTTA
AACAGTTCGGTACTAACTAACCATACATATTTAAATTTTCAGCCTCCAAGATGGAGAATTTATTTATAAA
GTCAAACTTCGAGGAACGAATTTCCCCTCGGATGGATCTGTTATGCAGAAGAAGACTATGGGATGGGAAG
CTTCAAGTGAAAGAATGTACCCTGAAGACGGTGCTCTTAAGGGAGAGATTAAACAACGTCTTAAATTGAA
AGATGGAGGACATTACGATGCTGAGGTAAGTTTAAACATGATTTTACTAACTAACTAATCTGATTTAAAT
TTTCAGGTGAAGACAACTTACAAAGCCAAAAAACCAGTTCAGCTGCCAGGAGCGTACAATGTTAATATTA
AACTGGATATCACCTCCCACAACGAGGATTACACTATCGTTGAGCAATATGAAAGAGCTGAAGGGCGGCA
CTCGACAGGTGGCATGGATGAATTGTATAAGTAGGAGCTCCCGAGATCTTCAGCGCTCAGCATTCGTAGA
ATTGTAAGTTTAAACTTTCTCATACTAACTAACGCGCTCTATTTAAATTTTCAGAATTCCAACTGAGCGC
CGGTCGCTACCATTACCAACTTGTCTGGTGTCAAAAATAATAGGGGCCGCTGTCATCAGAGTAAGTTTAA
ACTGAGTTCTACTAACTAACGAGTAATATTTAAATTTTCAGCATCTCGCGCCCGTGCCTCTGACTTCTAA
GTCCAATTACTCTTCAACATCCCTACATGCTCTTTCTCCCTGTGCTCCCACCCCCTATTTTTGTTATTAT
CAAAAAACTTCTCTTAATTTCTTTGTTTTTTAGCTTCTTTTAAGTCACCTCTAACAATGAAATTGTGTAG
ATTCAAAAATAGAATTAATTCGTAATAAAAAGTCGAAAAAAATTGTGCTCCCTCCCCCCATTAATAATAA
TTCTATCCCAAAATCTACACAATGTTCTGTGTACACTTCTTATGTTTTTTACTTCTGATAAATTTTTTTG
AAACATCATAGAAAAAACCGCACACAAAATACCTTATCATATGTTACGTTTCAGTTTATGACCGCAATTT
TTATTTCTTCGCACGTCTGGGCCTCTCATGACGTCAAATCATGCTCATCGTGAAAAAGTTTTGGAGTATT
TTTGGAATTTTTCAATCAAGTGAAAGTTTATGAAATTAATTTTCCTGCTTTTGCTTTTTGGGGTTTCCCC
TATTGTTTGTCAAGATTTCGAGGACGGCGTTTTTCTTGCTAAAATCACAAGTATTGATGAGCACGATGCA
AGAAAGATCGGAAGAAGGTTTGGGTTTGAGGCTCAGTGGAAGGTGAGTAGAAGTTGATAATTTGAAAGTG
GAGTAGTGTCTATGGGGTTTTTGCCTTAAATGACAGAATACATTCCCAATATACCAAACATAACTGTTTC
CTACTAGTCGGCCGTACGGGCCCTTTCGTCTCGCGCGTTTCGGTGATGACGGTGAAAACCTCTGACACAT
GCAGCTCCCGGAGACGGTCACAGCTTGTCTGTAAGCGGATGCCGGGAGCAGACAAGCCCGTCAGGGCGCG
TCAGCGGGTGTTGGCGGGTGTCGGGGCTGGCTTAACTATGCGGCATCAGAGCAGATTGTACTGAGAGTGC
ACCATATGCGGTGTGAAATACCGCACAGATGCGTAAGGAGAAAATACCGCATCAGGCGGCCTTAAGGGCC
TCGTGATACGCCTATTTTTATAGGTTAATGTCATGATAATAATGGTTTCTTAGACGTCAGGTGGCACTTT
TCGGGGAAATGTGCGCGGAACCCCTATTTGTTTATTTTTCTAAATACATTCAAATATGTATCCGCTCATG
AGACAATAACCCTGATAAATGCTTCAATAATATTGAAAAAGGAAGAGTATGAGTATTCAACATTTCCGTG
TCGCCCTTATTCCCTTTTTTGCGGCATTTTGCCTTCCTGTTTTTGCTCACCCAGAAACGCTGGTGAAAGT
AAAAGATGCTGAAGATCAGTTGGGTGCACGAGTGGGTTACATCGAACTGGATCTCAACAGCGGTAAGATC
CTTGAGAGTTTTCGCCCCGAAGAACGTTTTCCAATGATGAGCACTTTTAAAGTTCTGCTATGTGGCGCGG
TATTATCCCGTATTGACGCCGGGCAAGAGCAACTCGGTCGCCGCATACACTATTCTCAGAATGACTTGGT
TGAGTACTCACCAGTCACAGAAAAGCATCTTACGGATGGCATGACAGTAAGAGAATTATGCAGTGCTGCC
ATAACCATGAGTGATAACACTGCGGCCAACTTACTTCTGACAACGATCGGAGGACCGAAGGAGCTAACCG
CTTTTTTGCACAACATGGGGGATCATGTAACTCGCCTTGATCGTTGGGAACCGGAGCTGAATGAAGCCAT
ACCAAACGACGAGCGTGACACCACGATGCCTGTAGCAATGGCAACAACGTTGCGCAAACTATTAACTGGC
GAACTACTTACTCTAGCTTCCCGGCAACAATTAATAGACTGGATGGAGGCGGATAAAGTTGCAGGACCAC
TTCTGCGCTCGGCCCTTCCGGCTGGCTGGTTTATTGCTGATAAATCTGGAGCCGGTGAGCGTGGGTCTCG
CGGTATCATTGCAGCACTGGGGCCAGATGGTAAGCCCTCCCGTATCGTAGTTATCTACACGACGGGGAGT
CAGGCAACTATGGATGAACGAAATAGACAGATCGCTGAGATAGGTGCCTCACTGATTAAGCATTGGTAAC
TGTCAGACCAAGTTTACTCATATATACTTTAGATTGATTTAAAACTTCATTTTTAATTTAAAAGGATCTA
GGTGAAGATCCTTTTTGATAATCTCATGACCAAAATCCCTTAACGTGAGTTTTCGTTCCACTGAGCGTCA
GACCCCGTAGAAAAGATCAAAGGATCTTCTTGAGATCCTTTTTTTCTGCGCGTAATCTGCTGCTTGCAAA
CAAAAAAACCACCGCTACCAGCGGTGGTTTGTTTGCCGGATCAAGAGCTACCAACTCTTTTTCCGAAGGT
AACTGGCTTCAGCAGAGCGCAGATACCAAATACTGTTCTTCTAGTGTAGCCGTAGTTAGGCCACCACTTC
AAGAACTCTGTAGCACCGCCTACATACCTCGCTCTGCTAATCCTGTTACCAGTGGCTGCTGCCAGTGGCG
ATAAGTCGTGTCTTACCGGGTTGGACTCAAGACGATAGTTACCGGATAAGGCGCAGCGGTCGGGCTGAAC
GGGGGGTTCGTGCACACAGCCCAGCTTGGAGCGAACGACCTACACCGAACTGAGATACCTACAGCGTGAG
CTATGAGAAAGCGCCACGCTTCCCGAAGGGAGAAAGGCGGACAGGTATCCGGTAAGCGGCAGGGTCGGAA
CAGGAGAGCGCACGAGGGAGCTTCCAGGGGGAAACGCCTGGTATCTTTATAGTCCTGTCGGGTTTCGCCA
CCTCTGACTTGAGCGTCGATTTTTGTGATGCTCGTCAGGGGGGCGGAGCCTATGGAAAAACGCCAGCAAC
GCGGCCTTTTTACGGTTCCTGGCCTTTTGCTGGCCTTTTGCTCACATGTTCTTTCCTGCGTTATCCCCTG
ATTCTGTGGATAACCGTATTACCGCCTTTGAGTGAGCTGATACCGCTCGCCGCAGCCGAACGACCGAGCG
CAGCGAGTCAGTGAGCGAGGAAGCGGAAGAGCGCCCAATACGCAAACCGCCTCTCCCCGCGCGTTGGCCG
ATTCATTAATGCAGCTGGCACGACAGGTTTCCCGACTGGAAAGCGGGCAGTGAGCGCAACGCAATTAATG
TGAGTTAGCTCACTCATTAGGCACCCCAGGCTTTACACTTTATGCTTCCGGCTCGTATGTTGTGTGGAAT
TGTGAGCGGATAACAATTTCACACAGGAAACAGCTATGACCATGATTACGCCAAGCTGTAAGTTT
Features (pLannotate 1.2.2; 12 found; start..end, strand, type, name):
   3612..4769    +  CDS            unc-9: UNC9_CAEEL - Experimental evidence at protein level: Swiss-Prot protein existence level 1. Structural component of gap junctions (PubMed:27015090, PubMed:33238150). Plays a role in maintaining gap junction activity to promote locomotion (PubMed:33238150). From Caenorhabditis elegans.
   5121..5981    +  CDS            mCherry: mCherry is a basic (constitutively fluorescent) red fluorescent protein published in 2004, derived from Discosoma sp.. It is reported to be a very rapidly-maturing monomer with low acid sensitivity.
   6680..6832    +  CDS            aex-5 (fragment): AEX5_CAEEL - Also known as kpc-3 From Caenorhabditis elegans.
   6960..6995    +  CDS            rop (fragment): Rop protein, which maintains plasmids at low copy number; rop
   7097..7196    +  misc_feature   bom (fragment): basis of mobility region from pBR322
   7294..7398    +  promoter       AmpR promoter: bla
   7399..8259    +  CDS            AmpR: β-lactamase; bla; confers resistance to ampicillin, carbenicillin, and related antibiotics
   8430..9018    +  rep_origin     ori: high-copy-number ColE1/pMB1/pBR322/pUC origin of replication
   9201..9293    +  CDS            lacI (fragment): lac repressor; lacI; The lac repressor binds to the lac operator to inhibit transcription in E. coli. This inhibition can be relieved by adding lactose or isopropyl-β-D-thiogalactopyranoside (IPTG).
   9306..9327    +  protein_bind   CAP binding site: CAP binding activates transcription in the presence of cAMP. E. coli catabolite activator protein
   9342..9372    +  promoter       lac promoter: promoter for the E. coli lac operon
   9380..9396    +  protein_bind   lac operator: The lac repressor binds to the lac operator to inhibit transcription in E. coli. This inhibition can be relieved by adding lactose or isopropyl-β-D-thiogalactopyranoside (IPTG). lac repressor encoded by lacI
