[The description below was written by a language model from this plasmid's Addgene catalogue record and pLannotate feature annotations shown in this document.]
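Description:
pJH1897 is a C. elegans expression plasmid built on a pBluescript-type (pBSK) backbone and propagated in E. coli as a high-copy plasmid. The annotated bacterial elements are a ColE1/pUC-family origin of replication and an ampicillin resistance cassette (bla with its own promoter). Remnants of the lac promoter/operator region and short rop, bom and lacI fragments are carried over from the cloning vector. The catalogue lists a total size of about 9.45 kb, which agrees closely with the sequenced record.

The payload is the coding sequence of unc-9, a C. elegans innexin that forms a structural component of gap junctions and contributes to locomotion. It was inserted as a roughly 1.16 kb BamHI fragment under the acr-2 promoter, which the record describes as giving neural expression. The promoter itself is not annotated in the feature table but presumably lies in the unannotated region upstream of the unc-9 CDS. Downstream, after a gap of a few hundred bases, sits an mCherry-type red fluorescent protein (wCherry, presumably a worm-adapted version), followed by the unc-54 3' UTR named in the construct description; the short aex-5 fragment annotated after the reporter probably reflects genomic sequence carried with that UTR.

The catalogue lists wCherry as a C-terminal tag. However, the "UrSL" element in the name and the spacing between the two reading frames suggest an SL2 trans-splicing, operon-style arrangement. In that layout UNC-9 and the fluorescent reporter would be made as separate proteins from one transcript, but the record does not settle this point. The plasmid is suited to transgenic expression of UNC-9 in acr-2-expressing neurons, with red fluorescence marking the expressing cells, in studies of how gap junctions shape motor circuit activity and locomotion.
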