Addgene plasmid #179247: pJH1897
Purpose: Pacr-2::UNC-9-UrSL-wCherry unc-54 3' UTR C.elegans neural expression of UNC-9-wCherry
Depositing lab: Mei Zhen. Publication: An imbalancing act: gap junctions reduce the backward motor circuit activity to bias C. elegans for forward locomotion. Kawano T, Po MD, Gao S, Leung G, Ryu WS, Zhen M. Neuron. 2011 Nov 17;72(4):572-86. doi: 10.1016/j.neuron.2011.09.005. PubMed 22099460.
Backbone
  Vector backbone: pBSK
  Backbone manufacturer: stratagene
  Backbone size w/o insert (bp): 8291
  Total vector size (bp): 9452
  Vector type: Worm Expression
Growth in bacteria
  Bacterial resistance: Ampicillin, 100 μg/mL
  Growth temperature: 37°C
  Growth strain: DH5alpha
  Copy number: High Copy
Gene/Insert
  Gene/Insert name: UNC-9
  Species: C. elegans (nematode)
  Insert size (bp): 1161
  Entrez Gene: unc-9 (a.k.a. CELE_R12H7.1)
  Promoter: Pacr-2
  Tag / fusion protein: wCherry (C terminal on backbone)
  Cloning method: Restriction Enzyme; 5′ cloning site BamHI (not destroyed); 3′ cloning site BamHI (not destroyed)
  Sequencing primers: 5′ CGgatccggATGAGTATGCT; 3′ TCTCGGGgatccTCACACGTCGTG
Terms and licenses: Academic/Nonprofit Terms; Industry Terms: Not Available to Industry
How to cite: pJH1897 was a gift from Mei Zhen (Addgene plasmid # 179247 ; http://n2t.net/addgene:179247 ; RRID:Addgene_179247)
